Addgene plasmid #46025: CMV-O-GECO1
Purpose: Orange intensiometric genetically encoded Ca2+-indicators for optical imaging
Depositing lab: Robert Campbell. Depositing organization: University of Alberta. Publication: Improved Orange and Red Ca Indicators and Photophysical Considerations for Optogenetic Applications. Wu J, Liu L, Matsuda T, Zhao Y, Rebane A, Drobizhev M, Chang YF, Araki S, Arai Y, March K, Hughes TE, Sagou K, Miyata T, Nagai T, Li WH, Campbell RE. ACS Chem Neurosci. 2013 Mar 19. 10.1021/cn400012b PubMed 23452507.
Backbone
  Vector backbone: Customized Vector
  Backbone size w/o insert (bp): 3200
  Total vector size (bp): 4454
  Vector type: Mammalian Expression
Growth in bacteria
  Bacterial resistance: Ampicillin, 100 μg/mL
  Growth temperature: 37°C
  Growth strain: DH10B
  Copy number: High Copy
Gene/Insert
  Gene/Insert name: O-GECO1
  Species: Synthetic
  Insert size (bp): 1254
  Mutation: R-GECO1 N45I/A73V/S142P/M146R/M223T/M339L/K378R/E386V/K397N
  GenBank ID: KF186683
  Promoter: CMV
  Cloning method: Restriction Enzyme; 5′ cloning site BamHI (not destroyed); 3′ cloning site EcoRI (not destroyed)
  Sequencing primers: 5′ TAATACGACTCACTATAGGG; 3′ TAGAAGGCACAGTCGAGG
Terms and licenses: Academic/Nonprofit Terms; Industry Terms: Not Available to Industry
How to cite: CMV-O-GECO1 was a gift from Robert Campbell (Addgene plasmid # 46025 ; http://n2t.net/addgene:46025 ; RRID:Addgene_46025)
