[The description below was written by a language model from this plasmid's Addgene catalogue record and pLannotate feature annotations shown in this document.]
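Description:
CMV-O-GECO1 is a 4,454 bp mammalian expression plasmid built on a compact customized backbone of about 3.2 kb. It is propagated in E. coli at high copy from a ColE1/pUC-type origin and selected with ampicillin through the β-lactamase gene and its native promoter. No intact mammalian selection cassette is annotated; only a short SV40 promoter fragment remains after the polyadenylation signal, so the plasmid appears suited mainly to transient transfection.

The payload is O-GECO1, a synthetic 1,254 bp coding sequence cloned between retained BamHI and EcoRI sites. It is driven by the human cytomegalovirus immediate-early enhancer and promoter and terminated by the bovine growth hormone poly(A) signal. O-GECO1 is an orange intensiometric genetically encoded calcium indicator derived from R-GECO1 by nine amino-acid substitutions. The feature table shows the usual single-fluorescent-protein GECO layout: an N-terminal calmodulin-binding peptide from smooth muscle myosin light chain kinase, a central fluorescent protein domain, and a C-terminal calmodulin. The automated annotation labels the central segment as a HyPerRed fragment, which most likely reflects sequence similarity among related circularly permuted red fluorescent protein sensors, not the presence of a peroxide sensor. Likewise, the short "truncated HIV-1 5' LTR" hit just after the CMV promoter is probably an annotation artefact, as nothing else in the record indicates a lentiviral vector. When calcium binds, calmodulin engages the peptide and changes the chromophore environment, which alters fluorescence intensity.

T7 and SP6 promoters flank the insert and can serve as sequencing or in vitro transcription sites. The construct is intended for optical imaging of calcium dynamics in mammalian cells. Its orange emission may allow it to be combined with other coloured indicators or with optogenetic tools.
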