Features (pLannotate 1.2.2; 14 found; start..end, strand, type, name):
      1..380     +  enhancer       CMV enhancer: human cytomegalovirus immediate early enhancer
    381..584     +  promoter       CMV promoter: human cytomegalovirus (CMV) immediate early promoter
    580..613     +  LTR            5' LTR (truncated) (fragment): truncated 5' long terminal repeat (LTR) from HIV-1
    629..647     +  promoter       T7 promoter: promoter for bacteriophage T7 RNA polymerase
    697..753     +  CDS            calmodulin-binding peptide: calmodulin-binding peptide from avian smooth muscle myosin light chain kinase
    759..1485    +  CDS            HyPerRed (fragment): red fluorescent genetically encoded indicator for H2O2 ()
   1491..1933    +  CDS            calmodulin (fragment): calcium-binding protein
   1996..2014    -  promoter       SP6 promoter: promoter for bacteriophage SP6 RNA polymerase
   2040..2264    +  polyA_signal   bGH poly(A) signal: bovine growth hormone polyadenylation signal
   2268..2289    +  promoter       SV40 promoter (fragment): SV40 enhancer and early promoter
   2465..3053    -  rep_origin     ori: high-copy-number ColE1/pMB1/pBR322/pUC origin of replication
   3224..4084    -  CDS            AmpR: β-lactamase; bla; confers resistance to ampicillin, carbenicillin, and related antibiotics
   4085..4189    -  promoter       AmpR promoter: bla
   4248..4300    -  misc_feature   bom (fragment): basis of mobility region from pBR322
>Addgene plasmid #46025 | CMV-O-GECO1 | addgene full sequence | sequence record 311519 | Addgene NGS Result
GACATTGATTATTGACTAGTTATTAATAGTAATCAATTACGGGGTCATTAGTTCATAGCCCATATATGGA
GTTCCGCGTTACATAACTTACGGTAAATGGCCCGCCTGGCTGACCGCCCAACGACCCCCGCCCATTGACG
TCAATAATGACGTATGTTCCCATAGTAACGCCAATAGGGACTTTCCATTGACGTCAATGGGTGGAGTATT
TACGGTAAACTGCCCACTTGGCAGTACATCAAGTGTATCATATGCCAAGTACGCCCCCTATTGACGTCAA
TGACGGTAAATGGCCCGCCTGGCATTATGCCCAGTACATGACCTTATGGGACTTTCCTACTTGGCAGTAC
ATCTACGTATTAGTCATCGCTATTACCATGGTGATGCGGTTTTGGCAGTACATCAATGGGCGTGGATAGC
GGTTTGACTCACGGGGATTTCCAAGTCTCCACCCCATTGACGTCAATGGGAGTTTGTTTTGGCACCAAAA
TCAACGGGACTTTCCAAAATGTCGTAACAACTCCGCCCCATTGACGCAAATGGGCGGTAGGCGTGTACGG
TGGGAGGTCTATATAAGCAGAGCTCTCTGGCTAACTAGAGAACCCACTGCTTACTGGCTTATCGAAATTA
ATACGACTCACTATAGGGAGACCCAAGCTTGGTACCGAGCTCGGATCCACCATGGTCGACTCATCACGTC
GTAAGTGGATTAAGGCAGGTCACGCAGTCAGAGCTATAGGTCGGCTGAGCTCACCCGTGGTTTCCGAGCG
GATGTACCCCGAGGACGGCGTCCTGAAGAGCGAGATCAAGAAGGGGCTGAGGCTGAAGGACGGCGGCCAC
TACGCCGCCGAGGTCAAGACCACCTACAAGGCCAAGAAGCCCGTGCAGCTGCCCGGCGCCTACATCGTCG
ACATAAAGTTGGACATCGTGTCCCACAACGAGGACTACACCATCGTGGAACAGTGCGAACGCGCCGAGGG
CCGCCACCCCACCGGCGGCAGGGACGAGCTGTACAAGGGAGGTACAGGAGGGAGTCTGGTGAGCAAGGGC
GAGGAGGATAACATGGCCATCATCAAGGAGTTCATGCGCTTCAAGGTGCACATGGAGGGCTCCGTGAACG
GCCACGAGTTCGAGATCGAGGGCGAGGGCGAGGGCCGCCCCTACGAGGCCTTTCAGACCGCTAAGCTGAA
GGTGACCAAGGGTGGCCCCCTGCCCTTCGCCTGGGACATCCTGTCCCCTCAGTTCACATACGGCTCCAAG
GCCTACATTAAGCACCCAGCCGACATCCCCGACTACTTTAAGCTGTCCTTCCCCGAGGGCTTCAGGTGGG
AGCGCGTGATGAACTTCGAGGACGGCGGCATTATTCACGTTAACCAGGACTCCTCCCTGCAGGACGGCGT
ATTCATCTACAAGGTGAAGCTGCGCGGCACCAACTTCCCCCCCGACGGCCCCGTAATGCAGAAGAAGACC
ATGGGCTGGGAGGCTACGCGTGACCAACTGACTGAAGAGCAGATCGCAGAATTTAAAGAGGCTTTCTCCC
TATTTGACAAGGACGGGGATGGGACGATAACAACCAAGGAGCTGGGGACGGTGTTGCGGTCTCTGGGGCA
GAACCCCACAGAAGCAGAGCTGCAGGACATGATCAATGAAGTAGATGCCGACGGTGACGGCACATTCGAC
TTCCCTGAGTTCCTGACGATGATGGCAAGAAGAATGAATGACACAGACAGTGAAGTGGAAATTAGAGAAG
CGTTCCGCGTGTTTGATAATGACGGCAATGGCTACATCGGCGCAGCAGAGCTTCGCCACGTGATGACAGA
CCTTGGAGAGAAGTTAACAGATGAGGAGGTTGATGAAATGATCAGGGTAGCAGACATCGATGGGGATGGT
CAGGTAAACTACGAAGAGTTTGTACAAATGATGACAGCGAAGTAGGAATTCTGCAGATATCCATCACACT
GGCGGCCGCTCGAGCATGCATCTAGAGGGCCCTATTCTATAGTGTCACCTAAATGCTAGAGCTCGCTGAT
CAGCCTCGACTGTGCCTTCTAGTTGCCAGCCATCTGTTGTTTGCCCCTCCCCCGTGCCTTCCTTGACCCT
GGAAGGTGCCACTCCCACTGTCCTTTCCTAATAAAATGAGGAAATTGCATCGCATTGTCTGAGTAGGTGT
CATTCTATTCTGGGGGGTGGGGTGGGGCAGGACAGCAAGGGGGAGGATTGGGAAGACAATAGCAGGCATG
CTGGGGATGCGGTGGGCTCTATGGCTTCTGAGGCGGAAAGAACCAGCTGGGGCTCTAGTCCGGAACTCGC
TGCGCTCGGTCGTTCGGCTGCGGCGAGCGGTATCAGCTCACTCAAAGGCGGTAATACGGTTATCCACAGA
ATCAGGGGATAACGCAGGAAAGAACATGTGAGCAAAAGGCCAGCAAAAGGCCAGGAACCGTAAAAAGGCC
GCGTTGCTGGCGTTTTTCCATAGGCTCCGCCCCCCTGACGAGCATCACAAAAATCGACGCTCAAGTCAGA
GGTGGCGAAACCCGACAGGACTATAAAGATACCAGGCGTTTCCCCCTGGAAGCTCCCTCGTGCGCTCTCC
TGTTCCGACCCTGCCGCTTACCGGATACCTGTCCGCCTTTCTCCCTTCGGGAAGCGTGGCGCTTTCTCAT
AGCTCACGCTGTAGGTATCTCAGTTCGGTGTAGGTCGTTCGCTCCAAGCTGGGCTGTGTGCACGAACCCC
CCGTTCAGCCCGACCGCTGCGCCTTATCCGGTAACTATCGTCTTGAGTCCAACCCGGTAAGACACGACTT
ATCGCCACTGGCAGCAGCCACTGGTAACAGGATTAGCAGAGCGAGGTATGTAGGCGGTGCTACAGAGTTC
TTGAAGTGGTGGCCTAACTACGGCTACACTAGAAGAACAGTATTTGGTATCTGCGCTCTGCTGAAGCCAG
TTACCTTCGGAAAAAGAGTTGGTAGCTCTTGATCCGGCAAACAAACCACCGCTGGTAGCGGTGGTTTTTT
TGTTTGCAAGCAGCAGATTACGCGCAGAAAAAAAGGATCTCAAGAAGATCCTTTGATCTTTTCTACGGGG
TCTGACGCTCAGTGGAACGAAAACTCACGTTAAGGGATTTTGGTCATGAGATTATCAAAAAGGATCTTCA
CCTAGATCCTTTTAAATTAAAAATGAAGTTTTAAATCAATCTAAAGTATATATGAGTAAACTTGGTCTGA
CAGTTACCAATGCTTAATCAGTGAGGCACCTATCTCAGCGATCTGTCTATTTCGTTCATCCATAGTTGCC
TGACTCCCCGTCGTGTAGATAACTACGATACGGGAGGGCTTACCATCTGGCCCCAGTGCTGCAATGATAC
CGCGAGACCCACGCTCACCGGCTCCAGATTTATCAGCAATAAACCAGCCAGCCGGAAGGGCCGAGCGCAG
AAGTGGTCCTGCAACTTTATCCGCCTCCATCCAGTCTATTAATTGTTGCCGGGAAGCTAGAGTAAGTAGT
TCGCCAGTTAATAGTTTGCGCAACGTTGTTGCCATTGCTACAGGCATCGTGGTGTCACGCTCGTCGTTTG
GTATGGCTTCATTCAGCTCCGGTTCCCAACGATCAAGGCGAGTTACATGATCCCCCATGTTGTGCAAAAA
AGCGGTTAGCTCCTTCGGTCCTCCGATCGTTGTCAGAAGTAAGTTGGCCGCAGTGTTATCACTCATGGTT
ATGGCAGCACTGCATAATTCTCTTACTGTCATGCCATCCGTAAGATGCTTTTCTGTGACTGGTGAGTACT
CAACCAAGTCATTCTGAGAATAGTGTATGCGGCGACCGAGTTGCTCTTGCCCGGCGTCAATACGGGATAA
TACCGCGCCACATAGCAGAACTTTAAAAGTGCTCATCATTGGAAAACGTTCTTCGGGGCGAAAACTCTCA
AGGATCTTACCGCTGTTGAGATCCAGTTCGATGTAACCCACTCGTGCACCCAACTGATCTTCAGCATCTT
TTACTTTCACCAGCGTTTCTGGGTGAGCAAAAACAGGAAGGCAAAATGCCGCAAAAAAGGGAATAAGGGC
GACACGGAAATGTTGAATACTCATACTCTTCCTTTTTCAATATTATTGAAGCATTTATCAGGGTTATTGT
CTCATGAGCGGATACATATTTGAATGTATTTAGAAAAATAAACAAATAGGGGTTCCGCGCACATTTCCCC
GAAAAGTGCCACCTGACGTCGACGGATCGGGAGATCTCCCGATCCCCTATGGTGCACTCTCAGTACAATC
TGCTCTGATGCCGCATAGTTAAGCCAGTATCTGCTCCCTGCTTGTGTGTTGGAGGTCGCTGAGTAGTGCG
CGAGCAAAATTTAAGCTACAACAAGGCAAGGCTTGACCGACAATTGCATGAAGAATCTGCTTAGGGTTAG
GCGTTTTGCGCTGCTTCGCGATGTACGGGCCAGATATACGCGTT
