>Addgene plasmid #46025 | CMV-O-GECO1 | depositor partial sequence | sequence record 64746 | CMV-O-GECO1 sequence 1254 bps
ATGGTCGACTCATCACGTCGTAAGTGGATTAAGGCAGGTCACGCAGTCAGAGCTATAGGTCGGCTGAGCT
CACCCGTGGTTTCCGAGCGGATGTACCCCGAGGACGGCGTCCTGAAGAGCGAGATCAAGAAGGGGCTGAG
GCTGAAGGACGGCGGCCACTACGCCGCCGAGGTCAAGACCACCTACAAGGCCAAGAAGCCCGTGCAGCTG
CCCGGCGCCTACATCGTCGACATAAAGTTGGACATCGTGTCCCACAACGAGGACTACACCATCGTGGAAC
AGTGCGAACGCGCCGAGGGCCGCCACCCCACCGGCGGCAGGGACGAGCTGTACAAGGGAGGTACAGGAGG
GAGTCTGGTGAGCAAGGGCGAGGAGGATAACATGGCCATCATCAAGGAGTTCATGCGCTTCAAGGTGCAC
ATGGAGGGCTCCGTGAACGGCCACGAGTTCGAGATCGAGGGCGAGGGCGAGGGCCGCCCCTACGAGGCCT
TTCAGACCGCTAAGCTGAAGGTGACCAAGGGTGGCCCCCTGCCCTTCGCCTGGGACATCCTGTCCCCTCA
GTTCACATACGGCTCCAAGGCCTACATTAAGCACCCAGCCGACATCCCCGACTACTTTAAGCTGTCCTTC
CCCGAGGGCTTCAGGTGGGAGCGCGTGATGAACTTCGAGGACGGCGGCATTATTCACGTTAACCAGGACT
CCTCCCTGCAGGACGGCGTATTCATCTACAAGGTGAAGCTGCGCGGCACCAACTTCCCCCCCGACGGCCC
CGTAATGCAGAAGAAGACCATGGGCTGGGAGGCTACGCGTGACCAACTGACTGAAGAGCAGATCGCAGAA
TTTAAAGAGGCTTTCTCCCTATTTGACAAGGACGGGGATGGGACGATAACAACCAAGGAGCTGGGGACGG
TGTTGCGGTCTCTGGGGCAGAACCCCACAGAAGCAGAGCTGCAGGACATGATCAATGAAGTAGATGCCGA
CGGTGACGGCACATTCGACTTCCCTGAGTTCCTGACGATGATGGCAAGAAGAATGAATGACACAGACAGT
GAAGTGGAAATTAGAGAAGCGTTCCGCGTGTTTGATAATGACGGCAATGGCTACATCGGCGCAGCAGAGC
TTCGCCACGTGATGACAGACCTTGGAGAGAAGTTAACAGATGAGGAGGTTGATGAAATGATCAGGGTAGC
AGACATCGATGGGGATGGTCAGGTAAACTACGAAGAGTTTGTACAAATGATGACAGCGAAGTAA
