>Addgene plasmid #46025 | CMV-O-GECO1 | addgene partial sequence | sequence record 67492 | CMV-F 5'-CGCAAATGGGCGGTAGGCGTG-3'
CTCTCTGGCTAACTAGAGAACCCACTGCTTACTGGCTTATCGAAATTAATACGACTCACTATAGGGAGAC
CCAAGCTTGGTACCGAGCTCGGATCCACCATGGTCGACTCATCACGTCGTAAGTGGATTAAGGCAGGTCA
CGCAGTCAGAGCTATAGGTCGGCTGAGCTCACCCGTGGTTTCCGAGCGGATGTACCCCGAGGACGGCGTC
CTGAAGAGCGAGATCAAGAAGGGGCTGAGGCTGAAGGACGGCGGCCACTACGCCGCCGAGGTCAAGACCA
CCTACAAGGCCAAGAAGCCCGTGCAGCTGCCCGGCGCCTACATCGTCGACATAAAGTTGGACATCGTGTC
CCACAACGAGGACTACACCATCGTGGAACAGTGCGAACGCGCCGAGGGCCGCCACCCCACCGGCGGCAGG
GACGAGCTGTACAAGGGAGGTACAGGAGGGAGTCTGGTGAGCAAGGGCGAGGAGGATAACATGGCCATCA
TCAAGGAGTTCATGCGCTTCAAGGTGCACATGGAGGGCTCCGTGAACGGCCACGAGTTCGAGATCGAGGG
CGAGGGCGAGGGCCGCCCCTACGAGGCCTTTCAGACCGCTAAGCTGAAGGTGACCAAGGGTGGCCCCCTG
CCCTTCGCCTGGGACATCCTGTCCCCTCAGTTCACATACGGCTCCAAGGCCTACATTAAGCACCCAGCCG
ACATCCCCGACTACTTTAAGCTGTCCTTCCCCGAGGGCTTCAGGTGGGAGCGCGTGATGAACTTCGAGGA
CGGCGGCATTATTCACGTTAACCAGGACTCCTCCCTGCAGGACGGCGTATTCATCTACAAGGTGAAGCTG
CGCGGCACCAACTT
