>Addgene plasmid #46025 | CMV-O-GECO1 | addgene partial sequence | sequence record 67494 | BGH-rev 5'-TAGAAGGCACAGTCGAGG-3'
TATAGAATAGGGCCCTCTAGATGCATGCTCGAGCGGCCGCCAGTGTGATGGATATCTGCAGAATTCCTAC
TTCGCTGTCATCATTTGTACAAACTCTTCGTAGTTTACCTGACCATCCCCATCGATGTCTGCTACCCTGA
TCATTTCATCAACCTCCTCATCTGTTAACTTCTCTCCAAGGTCTGTCATCACGTGGCGAAGCTCTGCTGC
GCCGATGTAGCCATTGCCGTCATTATCAAACACGCGGAACGCTTCTCTAATTTCCACTTCACTGTCTGTG
TCATTCATTCTTCTTGCCATCATCGTCAGGAACTCAGGGAAGTCGAATGTGCCGTCACCGTCGGCATCTA
CTTCATTGATCATGTCCTGCAGCTCTGCTTCTGTGGGGTTCTGCCCCAGAGACCGCAACACCGTCCCCAG
CTCCTTGGTTGTTATCGTCCCATCCCCGTCCTTGTCAAATAGGGAGAAAGCCTCTTTAAATTCTGCGATC
TGCTCTTCAGTCAGTTGGTCACGCGTAGCCTCCCAGCCCATGGTCTTCTTCTGCATTACGGGGCCGTCGG
GGGGGAAGTTGGTGCCGCGCAGCTTCACCTTGTAGATGAATACGCCGTCCTGCAGGGAGGAGTCCTGGTT
AACGTGAATAATGCCGCCGTCCTCGAAGTTCATCACGCGCTCCCACCTGAAGCCCTCGGGGAAGGACAGC
TTAAAGTAGTCGGGGATGTCGGCTGGGTGCTTAATGTAGGCCTTGGAGCCGTATGTGAACTGAGGGGACA
GGATGTCCCAGGCGAAGGGCAGGGGGCCACCCTTGGTCACCTTCAGCTTAGCGGTCTGAAAGGCCTCGTA
GGGGCGGCCCTCGCCCTCGCCCTCGATCTCGAACTCGTGGCCGT
